Addgene plasmid #54953: mApple-Tensin1-N-18
Purpose: Localization: Focal Adhesions, Excitation: 568, Emission: 592
Depositing lab: Michael Davidson. Depositing organization: Florida State University, Tallahassee.
Backbone
  Vector backbone: mApple-N1
  Backbone size w/o insert (bp): 4750
  Vector type: Mammalian Expression
  Selectable markers: Neomycin (select with G418)
Growth in bacteria
  Bacterial resistance: Kanamycin, 50 μg/mL
  Growth temperature: 37°C
  Growth strain: DH5alpha
  Copy number: High Copy
Gene/Insert
  Gene/Insert name: Tensin1 (alt name: NM_022648)
  Species: H. sapiens (human)
  Entrez Gene: TNS1 (a.k.a. MST091, MST122, MST127, MSTP091, MSTP122, MSTP127, MXRA6, PPP1R155, TNS)
  Promoter: CMV
  Tag / fusion protein: mApple (C terminal on backbone)
  Cloning method: Unknown
  Sequencing primers: 5′ CMV-F; 3′ SV40pA-R
Terms and licenses: Academic/Nonprofit Terms; Industry Terms: Not Available to Industry
Depositor comments: . Excitation = 568; Emission = 592
How to cite: mApple-Tensin1-N-18 was a gift from Michael Davidson (Addgene plasmid # 54953 ; http://n2t.net/addgene:54953 ; RRID:Addgene_54953)
