[The description below was written by a language model from this plasmid's Addgene catalogue record.]
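Description:
mApple-Tensin1-N-18 is a mammalian expression plasmid built on the mApple-N1 backbone (about 4.75 kb without the insert), an N1-style fluorescent protein fusion vector. It carries human Tensin1 (TNS1) under control of the CMV promoter, which drives strong constitutive transcription in most mammalian cell lines. The Tensin1 coding sequence sits upstream of mApple, so the fluorescent protein is fused to the C terminus of Tensin1. The "N-18" in the name probably refers to the linker between the two proteins, but the record does not describe the linker or the cloning method. The listed 3′ sequencing primer suggests an SV40 polyadenylation signal downstream of the fusion. No feature table was supplied, so the exact arrangement of the parts cannot be confirmed here.

In bacteria the plasmid is maintained at high copy number under kanamycin selection. In mammalian cells the neomycin resistance marker allows G418 selection of stable transfectants. In N1-type vectors a single resistance cassette usually serves both purposes, although the record does not say so explicitly.

The construct is intended as a live-cell or fixed-cell localization marker for focal adhesions. Tensin1 is a cytoskeletal adaptor protein that accumulates at integrin-based cell–matrix adhesion sites, so the fusion labels these structures with red-orange fluorescence. The recorded excitation maximum is 568 nm and the emission maximum is 592 nm. This spectral range makes it suitable for multicolour imaging alongside green or cyan fluorescent fusions in studies of adhesion dynamics, cell migration and cytoskeletal organization.
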