>Addgene plasmid #54953 | mApple-Tensin1-N-18 | depositor partial sequence | sequence record 85341 | insert sequence
CGCTAGCGCTACCGGACTTCAGATCTCGAGGCCACCATGAGTGTGAGCCGGACCATGGAGGACAGCTGTG
AGCTGGACCTGGTGTACGTCACAGAGAGGATCATCGCTGTCTCCTTCCCCAGCACAGCCAATGAGGAGAA
CTTTCGGAGCAACCTCCGTGAGGTGGCGCAGATGCTCAAGTCCAAACATGGAGGCAACTACCTGCTGTTC
AACCTCTCTGAGCGGAGACCTGACATCACGAAGCTCCATGCCAAGGTACTGGAATTTGGCTGGCCCGACC
TCCACACCCCAGCCCTGGAGAAGATATGCAGCATCTGTAAGGCCATGGACACATGGCTCAATGCAGACCC
TCACAATGTCGTTGTTCTACACAACAAGGGAAACCGAGGCAGGATAGGAGTTGTCATCGCGGCTTACATG
CACTACAGCAACATTTCTGCCAGTGCGGACCAGGCTCTGGATCGGTTTGCAATGAAGCGGTTCTATGAGG
ATAAGATTGTGCCCATTGGCCAGCCATCCCAAAGAAGGTACGTGCATTACTTCAGTGGCCTGCTCTCCGG
CTCCATCAAAATGAACAACAAGCCCTTGTTTCTGCACCACGTGATCATGCACGGCATCCCCAACTTTGAG
TCTAAAGGAGGATGTCGGCCATTTCTCCGCATCTACCAGGCCATGCAACCTGTGTACACATCTGGCATCT
ACAACATCCCAGGAGACAGCCAGACTAGCGTCTGCATCACCATCGAGCCAGGACTGCTCTTGAAGGGAGA
CATCTTGCTGAAGTGCTACCACAAGAAGTTCCGAAGCCCAGCCCGAGACGTCATCTTCCGTGTGCAGTTC
CACACCTGTGCCATCCATGACCTGGGGGTTGTCTTTGGGAAGGAGGACCTTGATGATGCTTTCAAAGATG
ATCGATTTCCAGAGTATGGCAAAGTGGAGTTTGTATTTTCTTATGGGCCAGAGAAAATTCAAGGCATGGA
GCACCTGGAGAACGGGCCGAGCGTGTCTGTGGACTATAACACCTCCGACCCCCTCATCCGCTGGGACTCC
TACGACAACTTCAGTGGGCATCGAGATGACGGCATGGAGGAGGTGGTGGGACACACGCAGGGGCCACTAG
ATGGGAGCCTGTATGCTAAGGTGAAGAAGAAAGACTCCCTGCACGGCAGCACCGGGGCTGTTAATGCCAC
ACGTCCTACACTGTCGGCCACCCCCAACCACGTGGAACACACGCTTTCTGTGAGCAGCGACTCGGGCAAC
TCCACAGCCTCCACCAAGACCGACAAGACCGACGAGCCTGTCCCCGGGGCCTCCAGTGCCACTGCTGCCT
TGAGTCCCCAGGAGAAGCGGGAGCTGGACCGCCTGCTGAGTGGCTTTGGCTTAGAGCGAGAGAAGCAAGG
CGCCATGTACCACACCCAGCACCTCAGGTCCCGCCCAGCAGGGGGCTCGGCTGTGCCCTCCTCTGGACGC
CACGTTGTCCCAGCCCAGGTTCATGTCAATGGTGGGGCGTTAGCATCTGAGCGGGAGACAGACATCCTGG
ACGATGAATTGCCAAACCAGGATGGTCACAGTGCGGGCAGCATGGGCACACTCTCTTCTCTGGACGGGGT
CACCAACACCAGTGAGGGGGGCTACCCAGAGGCCCTGTCCCCACTGACCAACGGTCTGGACAAGTCCTAC
CCCATGGAGCCTATGGTCAATGGAGGAGGCTACCCCTACGAGTCTGCCAGCCGGGCGGGGCCTGCCCATG
CTGGCCACACGGCCCCCATGCGGCCCTCCTACTCTGCACAGGAGGGTTTAGCTGGCTACCAGAGGGAGGG
GCCCCACCCAGCCTGGCCACAGCCAGTGACCACCTCCCACTATGCCCATGACCCCAGCGGTATGTTCCGC
TCTCAATCCTTTTCGGAAGCTGAACCCCAGCTGCCCCCAGCTCCGGTCCGAGGGGGAAGCAGCCGGGAGG
CTGTGCAAAGGGGACTGAACTCGTGGCAGCAGCAGCAGCAGCAGCAGCAGCAGCCTCGCCCACCTCCACG
CCAGCAGGAAAGAGCCCACTTGGAGAGTCTTGTAGCCAGCAGGCCCAGCCCTCAGCCATTGGCAGAGACC
CCCATCCCCAGTCTCCCTGAGTTCCCGCGAGCAGCCTCCCAGCAGGAGATTGAACAGTCCATCGAAACAC
TCAATATGCTGATGCTGGACCTGGAGCCAGCCTCCGCTGCTGCCCCACTACACAAGTCCCAGAGTGTCCC
CGGGGCCTGGCCAGGGGCTTCTCCACTCTCCTCCCAGCCCCTCTCTGGGTCCTCCCGTCAGTCCCATCCA
CTGACCCAGTCCAGATATGGCTATATCCCCAGTGGGCATTCGTTGGGAACCCCTGAGCCAGCCCCACGGG
CCTCTCTGGAGTCTGTCCCTCCTGGCAGGTCTTACTCACCTTATGACTATCAGCCATGTTTGGCTGGGCC
TAACCAGGATTTCCATTCAAAGAGCCCAGCCTCTTCCTCCTTGCCTGCCTTCCTTCCGACCACCCACAGC
CCTCCAGGGCCTCAGCAACCCCCAGCCTCTCTCCCTGGCCTCACTGCTCAGCCTCTGCTCTCACCAAAGG
AAGCGACTTCAGACCCCTCCCGGACTCCAGAGGAGGAGCCATTGAATTTAGAAGGGCTGGTGGCCCACAG
GGTAGCAGGGGTACAGGCTCGGGAGAAGCAGCCTGCAGAGCCCCCAGCCCCTCTGCGGAGGCGGGCGGCC
AGTGATGGACAGTATGAGAACCAGTCTCCAGAAGCCACATCCCCTCGTAGCCCTGGGGTTCGCTCCCCTG
TCCAGTGTGTCTCCCCGGAGCTGGCTCTTACCATCGCTCTCAATCCTGGAGGGCGGCCCAAAGAGCCCCA
TTTGCACAGCTACAAGGAGGCCTTCGAGGAGATGGAGGGAACCTCCCCGAGCAGCCCACCACCCAGTGGG
GTGCGGTCCCCCCCGGGTCTGGCCAAGACACCCCTGTCTGCTCTGGGCCTGAAACCTCACAACCCAGCGG
ACATCCTGTTGCACCCCACAGGAGTTACCAGAAGACGGATTCAGCCAGAGGAAGATGAGGGGAAGGTGGT
GGTCAGGCTGTCAGAAGAGCCCCGGAGCTATGTGGAGTCTGTGGCACGGACAGCGGTGGCTGGACCCCGA
GCTCAGGACTCTGAGCCCAAGAGCTTTAGTGCTCCAGCCACCCAGGCCTATGGCCATGAGATACCCCTGA
GGAACGGGACCCTGGGTGGCTCCTTTGTCTCCCCCAGCCCCCTCTCCACCAGCAGCCCCATCCTCAGTGC
TGACAGCACTTCAGTGGGGAGTTTCCCGTCGGGAGAGAGCAGTGACCAGGGTCCCCGGACGCCCACCCAG
CCTCTGTTGGAGTCTGGCTTCCGCTCAGGCAGCCTGGGACAGCCCAGCCCGTCTGCCCAGAGAAACTACC
AGAGCTCTTCTCCTCTCCCGACTGTGGGCAGTAGCTACAGCAGCCCCGACTACTCACTTCAGCATTTCAG
CTCCTCTCCAGAAAGCCAGGCTCGCGCTCAGTTCAGTGTGGCTGGCGTCCACACGGTGCCTGGGAGCCCT
CAGGCGCGCCACAGAACAGTGGGCACCAACACTCCCCCTAGTCCTGGCTTCGGCTGGCGGGCCATCAATC
CCAGCATGGCTGCCCCCAGCAGTCCCAGTTTGAGCCATCACCAGATGATGGGTCCACCAGGCACTGGCTT
CCATGGTAGCACTGTCTCCAGCCCCCAGAGCAGTGCAGCGACCACCCCGGGGAGCCCCAGCCTGTGTCGG
CACCCAGCAGGGGTCTACCAGGTTTCTGGCCTCCACAACAAAGTGGCCACCACCCCGGGGAGTCCCAGCC
TGGGCCGGCACCCTGGGGCTCACCAAGGCAACCTGGCCTCCGGTCTTCATAGCAATGCAATAGCCAGCCC
TGGAAGCCCCAGCCTGGGCCGTCACCTCGGAGGGTCTGGATCTGTGGTTCCCGGCAGCCCCTGCTTGGAC
CGGCATGTGGCCTATGGTGGCTATTCTACCCCGGAGGATCGGAGACCCACACTGTCCCGGCAGAGCAGTG
CCTCTGGCTACCAGGCTCCTTCCACGCCCTCCTTCCCTGTCTCCCCTGCCTACTACCCTGGCCTGAGCAG
CCCTGCCACCTCCCCGTCACCAGACTCCGCAGCCTTCCGGCAAGGGAGCCCAACACCAGCCTTGCCAGAG
AAGCGAAGGATGTCAGTGGGAGACCGGGCAGGCAGCCTCCCCAACTATGCCACCATCAATGGGAAGGTGT
CTTCGCCTGTCGCCAGCGGCATGTCCAGTCCCAGTGGGGGCAGCACCGTCTCCTTCTCCCACACTCTGCC
CGACTTCTCCAAGTACTCCATGCCAGACAACAGCCCGGAGACGCGGGCTAAAGTGAAGTTTGTCCAGGAC
ACTTCTAAGTATTGGTACAAGCCTGAGATTTCCAGGGAGCAGGCCATCGCGCTCCTCAAGGACCAGGAGC
CGGGGGCCTTCATCATCCGCGACAGTCACTCCTTCCGAGGCGCGTACGGGCTGGCCATGAAGGTGTCTTC
GCCACCTCCAACCATCATGCAGCAGAATAAAAAAGGAGACATGACCCATGAGCTGGTCAGGCATTTTCTG
ATAGAGACTGGCCCCAGAGGAGTCAAGCTCAAGGGCTGCCCCAATGAGCCAAACTTCGGATCGCTGTCTG
CCCTGGTCTACCAGCACTCCATCATCCCATTGGCCCTGCCTTGCAAGCTGGTCATTCCAAACCGAGACCC
CACAGATGAATCGAAAGATAGCTCCGGCCCTGCCAACTCAACTGCAGACCTGCTGAAACAAGGGGCAGCC
TGCAATGTGCTCTTCGTCAACTCTGTGGACATGGAGTCACTCACTGGGCCACAGGCCATCTCTAAAGCCA
CATCTGAGACGTTGGCTGCAGACCCCACGCCAGCTGCCACCATCGTTCACTTCAAAGTCTCTGCCCAGGG
AATCACTCTGACTGACAACCAGAGAAAGCTCTTTTTCAGACGCCACTACCCTCTCAACACTGTCACCTTC
TGTGACCTGGACCCACAGGAAAGAAAGTGGATGAAAACAGAGGGTGGTGCCCCTGCTAAGCTCTTCGGCT
TCGTGGCCCGGAAGCAGGGCAGCACCACGGACAACGCCTGCCACCTCTTTGCTGAGCTTGACCCCAACCA
GCCGGCCTCTGCCATCGTCAACTTCGTCTCCAAGGTCATGCTGAATGCCGGCCAAAAGAGAGGTAGCGCA
TCCGGGGGTGCGTCAGGCGGCAGCGGATCTGGACCGGTCGCCACCATGGTGAGCAAGGGCGAGGAGAATA
ACATGGCCATCATCAAGGAGTTCATGCGCTTCAAGGTGCACATGGAGGGCTCCGTGAACGGCCACGAGTT
CGAGATCGAGGGCGAGGGCGAGGGCCGCCCCTACGAGGCCTTTCAGACCGCTAAGCTGAAGGTGACCAAG
GGTGGCCCCCTGCCCTTCGCCTGGGACATCCTGTCCCCTCAGTTCATGTACGGCTCCAAGGTCTACATTA
AGCACCCAGCCGACATCCCCGACTACTTCAAGCTGTCCTTCCCCGAGGGCTTCAGGTGGGAGCGCGTGAT
GAACTTCGAGGACGGCGGCATTATTCACGTTAACCAGGACTCCTCCCTGCAGGACGGCGTGTTCATCTAC
AAGGTGAAGCTGCGCGGCACCAACTTCCCCTCCGACGGCCCCGTAATGCAGAAGAAGACCATGGGCTGGG
AGGCCTCCGAGGAGCGGATGTACCCCGAGGACGGCGCCCTGAAGAGCGAGATCAAGAAGAGGCTGAAGCT
GAAGGACGGCGGCCACTACGCCGCCGAGGTCAAGACCACCTACAAGGCCAAGAAGCCCGTGCAGCTGCCC
GGCGCCTACATCGTCGACATCAAGTTGGACATCGTGTCCCACAACGAGGACTACACCATCGTGGAACAGT
ACGAACGCGCCGAGGGCCGCCACTCCACCGGCGGCATGGACGAGCTGTACAAGTAAGCGGCCGCGACTCT
AGATCATA
