>Addgene plasmid #54953 | mApple-Tensin1-N-18 | addgene partial sequence | sequence record 98571 | Mombaerts mRFPup 5'-GTGGCCGTTCACGGAGCCCTCCATG-3'
GATGATGGCCATGTTATTCTCCTCGCCCTTGCTCACCATGGTGGCGACCGGTCCAGATCCGCTGCCGCCT
GACGCACCCCCGGATGCGCTACCTCTCTTTTGGCCGGCATTCAGCATGACCTTGGAGACGAAGTTGACGA
TGGCAGAGGCCGGCTGGTTGGGGTCAAGCTCAGCAAAGAGGTGGCAGGCGTTGTCCGTGGTGCTGCCCTG
CTTCCGGGCCACGAAGCCGAAGAGCTTAGCAGGGGCACCACCCTCTGTTTTCATCCACTTTCTTTCCTGT
GGGTCCAGGTCACAGAAGGTGACAGTGTTGAGAGGGTAGTGGCGTCTGAAAAAGAGCTTTCTCTGGTTGT
CAGTCAGAGTGATTCCCTGGGCAGAGACTTTGAAGTGAACGATGGTGGCAGCTGGCGTGGGGTCTGCAGC
CAACGTCTCAGATGTGGCTTTAGAGATGGCCTGTGGCCCAGTGAGTGACTCCATGTCCACAGAGTTGACG
AAGAGCACATTGCAGGCTGCCCCTTGTTTCAGCAGGTCTGCAGTTGAGTTGGCAGGGCCGGAGCTATCTT
TCGATTCATCTGTGGGGTCTCGGTTTGGAATGACCAGCTTGCAAGGCAGGGCCAATGGGATGATGGAGTG
CTGGTAGACCAGGGCAGACAGCGATCCGAAGTTTGGCTCATTGGGGCAGCCCTTGAGCTTGACTCCTCTG
GGGCCAGTCTCTATCAGAAAATGCCTGACCAGCTCATGGGTCATGTCTCCTTTT
